Addgene plasmid #59418: pQCXIP-GFP-LacR
Purpose: retroviral construct expressing the Lac repressor (LacR) tagged with GFP
Depositing lab: Tom Misteli. Depositing organization: National Cancer Institute (NCI). Publication: Spatial dynamics of chromosome translocations in living cells. Roukos V, Voss TC, Schmidt CK, Lee S, Wangsa D, Misteli T. Science. 2013 Aug 9;341(6146):660-4. doi: 10.1126/science.1237150. PubMed 23929981.
Backbone
  Vector backbone: pQCXIP
  Backbone manufacturer: Clontech
  Backbone size w/o insert (bp): 7200
  Total vector size (bp): 9065
  Vector type: Retroviral
  Selectable markers: Puromycin
Growth in bacteria
  Bacterial resistance: Ampicillin, 100 μg/mL
  Growth temperature: 37°C
  Growth strain: DH5alpha
  Copy number: Low Copy
Gene/Insert
  Gene/Insert name: Lac repressor (LacR)
  Tag / fusion protein: GFP (N terminal on insert)
  Cloning method: Restriction Enzyme; 5′ cloning site NheI (destroyed during cloning); 3′ cloning site KpnI (destroyed during cloning)
  Sequencing primers: 5′ ACGCCATCCACGCTGTTTTGACCT; 3′ AAGCGGCTTCGGCCAGTAACGTTA
Resource information
  A portion of this plasmid was derived from a plasmid made by: The NheI-KpnI fragment derived from pEGFP-LacR (a gift from Dr M. Dundr, Rosalind Franklin University, Chicago, USA, see: Kaiser et al.,Science 322,1713–1717,2008) was blunted and cloned into the blunted EcoRI-NotI sites of the pQCXIP vector (Clontech) by Christine Schmidt
Terms and licenses: Academic/Nonprofit Terms; Industry Terms: Not Available to Industry
How to cite: pQCXIP-GFP-LacR was a gift from Tom Misteli (Addgene plasmid # 59418 ; http://n2t.net/addgene:59418 ; RRID:Addgene_59418)
