[The description below was written by a language model from this plasmid's Addgene catalogue record.]
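Description:
pQCXIP-GFP-LacR is a retroviral expression plasmid built on the commercial pQCXIP backbone (about 7.2 kb; roughly 9.1 kb in total with the insert). It is propagated in E. coli under ampicillin selection as a low-copy plasmid, and transduced mammalian cells are selected with puromycin. No feature table accompanies the record, so the promoter, LTRs, packaging signal and other backbone elements are not listed individually. pQCXIP is generally known as a self-inactivating, bicistronic retroviral vector in which an internal CMV promoter drives the gene of interest, followed by an IRES and the puromycin resistance gene. In that design, insert expression and drug resistance come from a single transcript.

The payload is the bacterial Lac repressor (LacR) fused at its N terminus to GFP. The fusion was taken as an NheI–KpnI fragment from an earlier pEGFP-LacR plasmid, blunted, and ligated into the blunted EcoRI–NotI sites of pQCXIP, so the original cloning sites were destroyed.

GFP-LacR binds lac operator sequences with high affinity. When cells carry arrays of lac operator repeats integrated at a defined genomic site, the fusion protein accumulates there and marks the locus as a fluorescent spot. Retroviral delivery with puromycin selection allows stable cell lines expressing the reporter to be established. The associated publication concerns the spatial dynamics of chromosome translocations in living cells, which fits use of this construct for live-cell imaging and tracking of tagged chromosomal loci.
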