>Addgene plasmid #59418 | pQCXIP-GFP-LacR | depositor partial sequence | sequence record 92424 | NheI-KpnI fragment of GFP-LacR
GCTAGCGCTACCGGTCGCCACCATGGTGAGCAAGGGCGAGGAGCTGTTCACCGGGGTGGTGCCCATCCTG
GTCGAGCTGGACGGCGACGTAAACGGCCACAAGTTCAGCGTGTCCGGCGAGGGCGAGGGCGATGCCACCT
ACGGCAAGCTGACCCTGAAGTTCATCTGCACCACCGGCAAGCTGCCCGTGCCCTGGCCCACCCTCGTGAC
CACCCTGACCTACGGCGTGCAGTGCTTCAGCCGCTACCCCGACCACATGAAGCAGCACGACTTCTTCAAG
TCCGCCATGCCCGAAGGCTACGTCCAGGAGCGCACCATCTTCTTCAAGGACGACGGCAACTACAAGACCC
GCGCCGAGGTGAAGTTCGAGGGCGACACCCTGGTGAACCGCATCGAGCTGAAGGGCATCGACTTCAAGGA
GGACGGCAACATCCTGGGGCACAAGCTGGAGTACAACTACAACAGCCACAACGTCTATATCATGGCCGAC
AAGCAGAAGAACGGCATCAAGGTGAACTTCAAGATCCGCCACAACATCGAGGACGGCAGCGTGCAGCTCG
CCGACCACTACCAGCAGAACACCCCCATCGGCGACGGCCCCGTGCTGCTGCCCGACAACCACTACCTGAG
CACCCAGTCCGCCCTGAGCAAAGACCCCAACGAGAAGCGCGATCACATGGTCCTGCTGGAGTTCGTGACC
GCCGCCGGGATCACTCTCGGCATGGACGAGCTGTACAAGTCCGGACTCAGATCTCGAGGGATGGTGAAAC
CAGTAACGTTATACGATGTCGCAGAGTATGCCGGTGTCTCTTATCAGACCGTTTCCCGCGTGGTGAACCA
GGCCAGCCACGTTTCTGCGAAAACGCGGGAAAAAGTGGAAGCGGCGATGGCGGAGCTGAATTACATTCCC
AACCGCGTGGCACAACAACTGGCGGGCAAACAGTCGTTGCTGATTGGCGTTGCCACCTCCAGTCTGGCCC
TGCACGCGCCGTCGCAAATTGTCGCGGCGATTAAATCTCGCGCCGATCAACTGGGTGCCAGCGTGGTGGT
GTCGATGGTAGAACGAAGCGGCGTCGAAGCCTGTAAAGCGGCGGTGCACAATCTTCTCGCGCAACGCGTC
AGTGGGCTGATCATTAACTATCCGCTGGATGACCAGGATGCCATTGCTGTGGAAGCTGCCTGCACTAATG
TTCCGGCGTTATTTCTTGATGTCTCTGACCAGACACCCATCAACAGTATTATTTTCTCCCATGAAGACGG
TACGCGACTGGGCGTGGAGCATCTGGTCGCATTGGGTCACCAGCAAATCGCGCTGTTAGCGGGCCCATTA
AGTTCTGTCTCGGCGCGTCTGCGTCTGGCTGGCTGGCATAAATATCTCACTCGCAATCAAATTCAGCCGA
TAGCGGAACGGGAAGGCGACTGGAGTGCCATGTCCGGTTTTCAACAAACCATGCAAATGCTGAATGAGGG
CATCGTTCCCACTGCGATGCTGGTTGCCAACGATCAGATGGCGCTGGGCGCAATGCGCGCCATTACCGAG
TCCGGGCTGCGCGTTGGTGCGGATATCTCGGTAGTGGGATACGACGATACCGAAGACAGCTCATGTTATA
TCCCGCCGTTAACCACCATCAAACAGGATTTTCGCCTGCTGGGGCAAACCAGCGTGGACCGCTTGCTGCA
ACTCTCTCAGGGCCAGGCGGTGAAGGGCAATCAGCTGTTGCCCGTCTCACTGGTGAAAAGAAAAACCACC
CTGGCGCCCAATACGCAAACCGCCTCTCCCCGCGCGTTGGCCGATTCATTAATGCAGCTGGCACGACAGG
TTTCCCGAAGCAGCCTGAGGCCTCCTAAGAAGAAGAGGAAGGTTTGAGCGCAACGCAATTAATGTAAGTT
AGCTCACTCATTAGGCACCCCAGGCTTTACACTTTATGCTTCCGACCAATTCTGCAGTCGACGGTACC
