>Addgene plasmid #59418 | pQCXIP-GFP-LacR | addgene partial sequence | sequence record 99268 | LNCX 5'-AGCTCGTTTAGTGAACCGTCAGATC-3'
GTTTTGACCTCATAGAAGACACCGGGACCGATCCAGCCTCCGCGGCCGGGAACGGTGCATTGGAACGGAC
CTGCAGGAATTGATCCGCGGCCCTAGCGCTACCGGTCGCCACCATGGTGAGCAAGGGCGAGGAGCTGTTC
ACCGGGGTGGTGCCCATCCTGGTCGAGCTGGACGGCGACGTAAACGGCCACAAGTTCAGCGTGTCCGGCG
AGGGCGAGGGCGATGCCACCTACGGCAAGCTGACCCTGAAGTTCATCTGCACCACCGGCAAGCTGCCCGT
GCCCTGGCCCACCCTCGTGACCACCCTGACCTACGGCGTGCAGTGCTTCAGCCGCTACCCCGACCACATG
AAGCAGCACGACTTCTTCAAGTCCGCCATGCCCGAAGGCTACGTCCAGGAGCGCACCATCTTCTTCAAGG
ACGACGGCAACTACAAGACCCGCGCCGAGGTGAAGTTCGAGGGCGACACCCTGGTGAACCGCATCGAGCT
GAAGGGCATCGACTTCAAGGAGGACGGCAACATCCTGGGGCACAAGCTGGAGTACAACTACAACAGCCAC
AACGTCTATATCATGGCCGACAAGCAGAAGAACGGCATCAAGGTGAACTTCAAGATCCGCCACAACATCG
AGGACGGCAGCGTGCAGCTCGCCGACCACTACCAGCAGAACACCCCCATCGGCGACGGCCCCGTGCTGCT
GCCCGACAACCACTACCTGAGCACCCAGTCCGCCCTG
