>Addgene plasmid #59418 | pQCXIP-GFP-LacR | addgene partial sequence | sequence record 99270 | IRES-F 5'-TGGCTCTCCTCAAGCGTATT-3'
CCCATTGTATGGGATCTGATCTGGGGCCTCGGTGCACATGCTTTACATGCTGTTTAGTCGAGGTTAAAAA
AACGTCTAGGCCCCCCGAACCACGGGGACGTGGTTTTCCTTTGAAAAACACGATGATAAGCTTGCCACAA
CCCACAAGGAGACGACCTTCCATGACCGAGTACAAGCCCACGGTGCGCCTCGCCACCCGCGACGACGTCC
CCCGGGCCGTACGCACCCTCGCCGCCGCGTTCGCCGACTACCCCGCCACGCGCCACACCGTCGACCCGGA
CCGCCACATCGAGCGGGTCACCGAGCTGCAAGAACTCTTCCTCACGCGCGTCGGGCTCGACATCGGCAAG
GTGTGGGTCGCGGACGACGGCGCCGCGGTGGCGGTCTGGACCACGCCGGAGAGCGTCGAAGCGGGGGCGG
TGTTCGCCGAGATCGGCCCGCGCATGGCCGAGTTGAGCGGTTCCCGGCTGGCCGCGCAGCAACAGATGGA
AGGCCTCCTGGCGCCGCACCGGCCCAAGGAGCCCGCGTGGTTCCTGGCCACCGTCGGCGTCTCGCCCGAC
CACCAGGGCAAGGGTCTGGGCAGCGCCGTCGTGCTCCCCGGAGTGGAGGCGGCCGAGCGCGCCGGGGTGC
CCGCCTTCCTGGAGACCTCCGCGCCCCGCAACCTCCCCTTCTACGAGCGGCTCGGCTTCACCGTCACCGC
CGACGTCGAGGTGCCCGAAGGACCGCGCACCTGGTGCATGACCCGCAAGCCCGGTGCCTGACGCCCGCCC
CACGACCCGCAGCGCC
