>Addgene plasmid #59418 | pQCXIP-GFP-LacR | addgene partial sequence | sequence record 99271 | EGFP-C 5'-CATGGTCCTGCTGGAGTTCGTG-3'
CGAGCTGTACAAGTCCGGACTCAGATCTCGAGGGATGGTGAAACCAGTAACGTTATACGATGTCGCAGAG
TATGCCGGTGTCTCTTATCAGACCGTTTCCCGCGTGGTGAACCAGGCCAGCCACGTTTCTGCGAAAACGC
GGGAAAAAGTGGAAGCGGCGATGGCGGAGCTGAATTACATTCCCAACCGCGTGGCACAACAACTGGCGGG
CAAACAGTCGTTGCTGATTGGCGTTGCCACCTCCAGTCTGGCCCTGCACGCGCCGTCGCAAATTGTCGCG
GCGATTAAATCTCGCGCCGATCAACTGGGTGCCAGCGTGGTGGTGTCGATGGTAGAACGAAGCGGCGTCG
AAGCCTGTAAAGCGGCGGTGCACAATCTTCTCGCGCAACGCGTCAGTGGGCTGATCATTAACTATCCGCT
GGATGACCAGGATGCCATTGCTGTGGAAGCTGCCTGCACTAATGTTCCGGCGTTATTTCTTGATGTCTCT
GACCAGACACCCATCAACAGTATTATTTTCTCCCATGAAGACGGTACGCGACTGGGCGTGGAGCATCTGG
TCGCATTGGGTCACCAGCAAATCGCGCTGTTAGCGGGCCCATTAAGTTCTGTCTCGGCGCGTCTGCGTCT
GGCTGGCTGGCATAAATATCTCACTCGCAATCAAATTCAGCCGATAGCGGAACGGGAAGGCGACTGGAGT
GCCATGTCCGGTTTTCAACAAACCATGCAAATGCTGAATGAGGGCATCGTTCCCACTGCGATGCTGGTTG
CCAACGATCAGATGGCGCTGGGCGCAATGCGCGCCATTACCG
